>Addgene plasmid #74945 | pCXLE-hS + eGFP | addgene partial sequence | sequence record 153910 | pCAG-F 5'-GCAACGTGCTGGTTATTGTG-3'
TACAACATGATGGAGACGGAGCTGAAGCCGCCGGGCCCGCAGCAAACTTCGGGGGGCGGCGGCGGCAACT
CCACCGCGGCGGCGGCCGGCGGCAACCAGAAAAACAGCCCGGACCGCGTCAAGCGGCCCATGAATGCCTT
CATGGTGTGGTCCCGCGGGCAGCGGCGCAAGATGGCCCAGGAGAACCCCAAGATGCACAACTCGGAGATC
AGCAAGCGCCTGGGCGCCGAGTGGAAACTTTTGTCGGAGACGGAGAAGCGGCCGTTCATCGACGAGGCTA
AGCGGCTGCGAGCGCTGCACATGAAGGAGCACCCGGATTATAAATACCGGCCCCGGCGGAAAACCAAGAC
GCTCATGAAGAAGGATAAGTACACGCTGCCCGGCGGGCTGCTGGCCCCCGGCGGCAATAGCATGGCGAGC
GGGGTCGGGGTGGGCGCCGGCCTGGGCGCGGGCGTGAACCAGCGCATGGACAGTTACGCGCACATGAACG
GCTGGAGCAACGGCAGCTACAGCATGATGCAGGACCAGCTGGGCTACCCGCAGCACCCGGGCCTCAATGC
GCACGGCGCAGCGCAGATGCAGCCCATGCACCGCTACGACGTGAGCGCCCTGCAGTACAACTCCATGACC
AGCTCGCAGACCTACATGAACGGCTCGCCCACCTACAGCATGTCCTACTCGCAGCAGGGCACCCCTGGCA
TGGCTCTTGGCTCCATGGGTTCGGTGGTCAAGTCCGAGGCCAGCTCCAGCCCCCCTGTGGTTACCTCTTC
CTCCCACTCCAGGGCGCCCTGCCAGGCCGGGGGACCTCCGGGACATGATCAGCATGTATCTCCCCGG
