[The description below was written by a language model from this plasmid's Addgene catalogue record.]
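Description:
pCXLE-hS + eGFP is a mammalian expression plasmid built on the pCXLE backbone and carrying human SOX2, one of the transcription factors used to reprogram somatic cells into induced pluripotent stem cells. As the name indicates, an eGFP reporter has been added to the SOX2-expressing vector. The stated purpose is dosage control and tracing of reprogramming episomes, so the green fluorescence serves as a readout of whether a cell has taken up the plasmid, roughly how much of it is present, and how long it persists. The associated work concerns fluorescently tagged episomal vectors for stoichiometric reprogramming. This suggests the construct is one of a set of tagged factor plasmids intended to be combined in defined ratios, although the record does not list its companion plasmids.

In bacteria the plasmid is selected with ampicillin; its copy number is recorded as unknown. pCXLE-family vectors are generally known as non-integrating episomal plasmids that are maintained in human cells through Epstein-Barr virus oriP/EBNA1 elements and drive the transgene from a CAG-type promoter. However, no feature table is provided here, so the promoter, the replication elements, any post-transcriptional elements and any mammalian selection marker cannot be confirmed from the record. It also does not state how eGFP is linked to SOX2, whether as a direct fusion, through a 2A peptide or IRES, or as a separate expression cassette. Typical use would be transient, integration-free delivery of SOX2 into human cells during iPSC derivation, with fluorescence used to monitor or sort transfected cells and to follow episome loss over time.
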