Addgene plasmid #74945: pCXLE-hS + eGFP
Purpose: Dosage control and tracing of reprogramming episomes
Depositing lab: Ann Zovein. Depositing organization: University of California, San Francisco (UCSF). Publication: Fluorescent tagged episomals for stoichiometric induced pluripotent stem cell reprogramming. Schmitt CE, Morales BM, Schmitz EMH, Hawkins JS, Lizama CO, Zape JP, Hsiao EC, Zovein AC. Stem Cell Res Ther. 2017 Jun 5;8(1):132. doi: 10.1186/s13287-017-0581-7. PubMed 28583172.
Backbone
  Vector backbone: pCXLE
  Vector type: Mammalian Expression
Growth in bacteria
  Bacterial resistance: Ampicillin, 100 μg/mL
  Growth temperature: 37°C
  Growth strain: DH5alpha
  Copy number: Unknown
Gene/Insert
  Gene/Insert name: Sox2
  Species: H. sapiens (human)
  Entrez Gene: SOX2 (a.k.a. ANOP3, MCOPS3)
Terms and licenses: Academic/Nonprofit Terms; Industry Terms: Not Available to Industry
How to cite: pCXLE-hS + eGFP was a gift from Ann Zovein (Addgene plasmid # 74945 ; http://n2t.net/addgene:74945 ; RRID:Addgene_74945)
